>Addgene plasmid #191322 | pBetaActin-mNeonGreen-CAMSAP3 | addgene full sequence | sequence record 381694 | Addgene Partial NGS Result
ACGGTACCGCGGGCCCGGGATCCACCGGATCTAGATAAGTAATGATCATAATCAGCCATATCACATCTGT
AGAGGTTTTACTTGCTTTAAAAAACCTCCCACACCTCCCCCTGAACCTGAAACATAAAATGAATGCAATT
GTTGTTGTTAACTTGTTTATTGCAGCTTATAATGGTTACAAATAAAGCAATAGCATCACAAATTTCACAA
ATAAAGCATTTTTTTCACTGCATTCTAGTTGTGGTTTGTCCAAACTCATCAATGTATCTTATCATGTCTG
GATCAATTCGTAATCATGTCATAGCTGTTTCCTGTGTGAAATTGTTATCCGCTCACAATTCCACACAACA
TACGAGCCGGAAGCATAAAGTGTAAAGCCTGGGGTGCCTAATGAGTGAGCTAACTCACATTAATTGCGTT
GCGCTCACTGCCCGCTTTCCAGTCGGGAAACCTGTCGTGCCAGCTGCATTAATGAATCGGCCAACGCGCG
GGGAGAGGCGGTTTGCGTATTGGGCGCTCTTCCGCTTCCTCGCTCACTGACTCGCTGCGCTCGGTCGTTC
GGCTGCGGCGAGCGGTATCAGCTCACTCAAAGGCGGTAATACGGTTATCCACAGAATCAGGGGATAACGC
AGGAAAGAACATGTGAGCAAAAGGCCAGCAAAAGGCCAGGAACCGTAAAAAGGCCGCGTTGCTGGCGTTT
TTCCATAGGCTCCGCCCCCCTGACGAGCATCACAAAAATCGACGCTCAAGTCAGAGGTGGCGAAACCCGA
CAGGACTATAAAGATACCAGGCGTTTCCCCCTGGAAGCTCCCTCGTGCGCTCTCCTGTTCCGACCCTGCC
GCTTACCGGATACCTGTCCGCCTTTCTCCCTTCGGGAAGCGTGGCGCTTTCTCATAGCTCACGCTGTAGG
TATCTCAGTTCGGTGTAGGTCGTTCGCTCCAAGCTGGGCTGTGTGCACGAACCCCCCGTTCAGCCCGACC
GCTGCGCCTTATCCGGTAACTATCGTCTTGAGTCCAACCCGGTAAGACACGACTTATCGCCACTGGCAGC
AGCCACTGGTAACAGGATTAGCAGAGCGAGGTATGTAGGCGGTGCTACAGAGTTCTTGAAGTGGTGGCCT
AACTACGGCTACACTAGAAGAACAGTATTTGGTATCTGCGCTCTGCTGAAGCCAGTTACCTTCGGAAAAA
GAGTTGGTAGCTCTTGATCCGGCAAACAAACCACCGCTGGTAGCGGTGGTTTTTTTGTTTGCAAGCAGCA
GATTACGCGCAGAAAAAAAGGATCTCAAGAAGATCCTTTGATCTTTTCTACGGGGTCTGACGCTCAGTGG
AACGAAAACTCACGTTAAGGGATTTTGGTCATGAGATTATCAAAAAGGATCTTCACCTAGATCCTTTTAA
ATTAAAAATGAAGTTTTAAATCAATCTAAAGTATATATGAGTAAACTTGGTCTGACAGTTACCAATGCTT
AATCAGTGAGGCACCTATCTCAGCGATCTGTCTATTTCGTTCATCCATAGTTGCCTGACTCCCCGTCGTG
TAGATAACTACGATACGGGAGGGCTTACCATCTGGCCCCAGTGCTGCAATGATACCGCGAGACCCACGCT
CACCGGCTCCAGATTTATCAGCAATAAACCAGCCAGCCGGAAGGGCCGAGCGCAGAAGTGGTCCTGCAAC
TTTATCCGCCTCCATCCAGTCTATTAATTGTTGCCGGGAAGCTAGAGTAAGTAGTTCGCCAGTTAATAGT
TTGCGCAACGTTGTTGCCATTGCTACAGGCATCGTGGTGTCACGCTCGTCGTTTGGTATGGCTTCATTCA
GCTCCGGTTCCCAACGATCAAGGCGAGTTACATGATCCCCCATGTTGTGCAAAAAAGCGGTTAGCTCCTT
CGGTCCTCCGATCGTTGTCAGAAGTAAGTTGGCCGCAGTGTTATCACTCATGGTTATGGCAGCACTGCAT
AATTCTCTTACTGTCATGCCATCCGTAAGATGCTTTTCTGTGACTGGTGAGTACTCAACCAAGTCATTCT
GAGAATAGTGTATGCGGCGACCGAGTTGCTCTTGCCCGGCGTCAATACGGGATAATACCGCGCCACATAG
CAGAACTTTAAAAGTGCTCATCATTGGAAAACGTTCTTCGGGGCGAAAACTCTCAAGGATCTTACCGCTG
TTGAGATCCAGTTCGATGTAACCCACTCGTGCACCCAACTGATCTTCAGCATCTTTTACTTTCACCAGCG
TTTCTGGGTGAGCAAAAACAGGAAGGCAAAATGCCGCAAAAAAGGGAATAAGGGCGACACGGAAATGTTG
AATACTCATACTCTTCCTTTTTCAATATTATTGAAGCATTTATCAGGGTTATTGTCTCATGAGCGGATAC
ATATTTGAATGTATTTAGAAAAATAAACAAATAGGGGTTCCGCGCACATTTCCCCGAAAAGTGCCACCTG
ACGTCTAAGAAACCATTATTATCATGACATTAACCTATAAAAATAGGCGTATCACGAGGCCCTTTCGTCT
CGCGCGTTTCGGTGATGACGGTGAAAACCTCTGACACATGCAGCTCCCGGAGACGGTCACAGCTTGTCTG
TAAGCGGATGCCGGGAGCAGACAAGCCCGTCAGGGCGCGTCAGCGGGTGTTGGCGGGTGTCGGGGCTGGC
TTAACTATGCGGCATCAGAGCAGATTGTACTGAGAGTGCACCATATGCGGTGTGAAATACCGCACAGATG
CGTAAGGAGAAAATACCGCATCAGGCGCCATTCGCCATTCAGGCTGCGCAACTGTTGGGAAGGGCGATCG
GTGCGGGCCTCTTCGCTATTACGCCAGCTGGCGAAAGGGGGATGTGCTGCAAGGCGATTAAGTTGGGTAA
CGCCAGGGTTTTCCCAGTCACGACGTTGTAAAACGACGGCCAGTGCCAAGTTGGGATCTTTGCATTGGCC
CACGGCTCTCAGGATGGGGATGCTCCCCTTCAGCACCCGGTTCCCCTTGGAAACTGATGGTCCTGGCTCT
GTGGCATGGCAGTGGCACTGTGAGGAGCCCCCTACCAGCAGCACACAGTGGGGTTGGCACTGCCACGCTC
CGGATGCCGCGCTCTGATCCAACCCCATAATCAAGGGAACCCGAATTGCCCCATCATTGCCCCCACCACC
CCCATCCTGCCGGGCCCTCACACCCCACGCTGCCTTCTGGTGACATTCCCCAGCCCAAACCCACGGCTTC
ATGGCTACCGCGGGGCATTTCCCATTGCCGCCCCATTATCAGCTCTGCACACCTCCCGCTGTACCCATGC
CTCGTGGCTGCCCTTCTTTGACGTATAATCTTCTAATTAATACCCGGCCTTGTCAAAGTGGAGCACAAAC
GTTAATTAATTCCCCAGCAGGCAGGTAATTAACAGTGTGACTCCCTTTTTGCTGCGAGTGGGGCTGATAC
AGAGAGATGTGGCACTATGGAGCCCACGGGGTCCTGGCACTGGGTGCCCACGGAGGTCCCCATGTGCTGC
AGTGTCACCGCCTCCGAGGAGACAGTATTGTCCCTGCGGTGTCCCTGCAGCTCAGCTCTGTCCACAGGGC
CACCTCCAGTTTGGAGGGGACACAATGCAGCCCCGATGCAACCCATCCTCGCAGCATCCCAGGGACAAAG
ACCCCACTGCAAGACCGCACACAGGGCTGGGTCCCGCTCCCCTAATATCTACAGTGCTTCTTGCATGGCC
CCTTAATCAATGCAGTTAATCAGCATGCGCTCATGCACCGCTCTGGAGCTGCAAAGCCCCTCGCAGCGCT
GCTCACCAACACCGCGCACCGCCCCGGCCCAGCCTGCAGCACGCGCTGCAAACAGGAAAGAAACAAAATA
TTGCCCAAATGTAGGCAAAGGCATTCGGCTGCCTTGACCTCCGCCGGGCCGGGCCCTGCCTGACTCAGCT
CCTTACTCAGCGCTCGCTTCCTCCCTCCGGCTGCCACCGCCGCAGCGCACACCCTGACAAAGAGTGGCCC
TTAACGGGCTCTGAGGTGCACCCAGCAGTGCACTCAGCAGTCCAAGGGCCGGCCTGGAGGTTTGCACCGC
TACGTGCTGACATTAGCATTGAACTTGGCCCTGGGTAGTGCTGCAGGCCGGGCGGGGTGGGTGTAGAGAG
TGCAGCGCGCGTTGCACCCGGTGCCCCTTCCCCTCCCTTGCATCCCAGCAGGCTGCACCCCAGCACCAGG
CCCGTGCATGCATGCTCCTGGTGTTATTGCAGCCTGGTGCATGCATGCGTCTTGATGGTGCAGCGCTGTG
CATGCATCCTCCTTGGTGTGTAGCAGTCTAGTGCATGCATACCCCTCGGTGTTATTGCTGCTCTGTGCAC
GCACGCTCATTGTATCACTTCATCCCAGTGCATGCACTCACACTGGAGCGATTGCTGCTCGGTGCACGCA
CACTCATTGTATCACTGCAGCTCAGTGGCTGCACGCACACCGGTGTTATTGCTGCTCGGTGCGTGCATGC
ACATCAGTGTCGCTGCAGCTCAGTGCATGCACGCTCATTGCCCATCGCTATCCCTGCCTCTCCTGCTGGC
GCTCCCCGGGAGGTGACTTCAAGGGGACCGCAGGACCACCTCGGGGGTGGGGGGAGGGCTGCACACGCGG
ACCCCGCTCCCCCTCCCCAACAAAGCACTGTGGAATCAAAAAGGGGGGAGGGGGGATGGAGGGGCGCGTC
ACACCCCCGCCCCACACCCTCACCTCGAGGTGAGCCCCACGTTCTGCTTCACTCTCCCCATCTCCCCCCC
CTCCCCACCCCCAATTTTGTATTTATTTATTTTTTAATTATTTTGTGCAGCGATGGGGGCGGGGGGGGGG
GGGGCGCGCGCCAGGSGGGGCGGGGCGGGGCGRGGGGCGGGGSGGGGCGAGGCGGAGAGGTGCGGCGGCA
GCCAATCAGAGCGGCGCGCTCCGAAAGTTTCCTTTTATGGCGAGGCGGCGGCGGCGGCGGCCCTATAAAA
AGCGAAGCGCGCGGCGGGCGGGAGTCGCTGCGCGCTGCCTTCGCCCCGTGCCCCGCTCCGCCGCCGCCTC
GCGCCGCCCGCCCCGGCTCTGACTGACCGCGTTACTCCCACAGGTGAGCGGGCGGGACGGCCCTTCTCCT
CCGGGCTGTAATTAGCGCTTGGTTTAATGACGGCTCGTTTCTTTTCTGTGGCTGCGTGAAAGCCTTAAAG
GGCTCCGGGAGGGCCCTTTGTGCGGGGGGGAGCGGCTCGGGGGGTGCGTGCGTGTGTGTGTGCGTGGGGA
GCGCCGCGTGCGGCTCCGCGCTGCCCGGCGGCTGTGAGCGCTGCGGGCGCGGCGCGGGGCTTTGTGCGCT
CCGCAGTGTGCGCGAGGGGAGCGCGGCCGGGGGCGGTGCCCCGCGGTGCGGGGGGGGCTGCGAGGGGAAC
AAAGGCTGCGTGCGGGGTGTGTGCGTGGGGGGGTGAGCAGGGGGTGTGGGCGCGGCGGTCGGGCTGTAAC
CCCCCCCTGCACCCCCCTCCCCGAGTTGCTGAGCACGGCCCGGCTTCGGGTGCGGGGCTCCGTGCGGGGC
GTGGCGCGGGGCTCGCCGTGCCGGGCGGGGGGTGGCGGCAGGTGGGGGTGCCGGGCGGGGCGGGGCCGCC
TCGGGCCGGGGAGGGCTCGGGGGAGGGGCGCGGCGGCCCCCGGAGCGCCGGCGGCTGTCGAGGCGCGGCG
AGCCGCAGCCATTGCCTTTTATGGTAATCGTGCGAGAGGGCGCAGGGACTTCCTTTGTCCCAAATCTGTG
CGGAGCCGAAATCTGGGAGGCGCCGCCGCACCCCCTCTAGCGGGCGCGGGGCGAAGCGGTGCGGCGCCGG
CAGGAAGGAAATGGGCGGGGAGGGCCTTCGTGCGTCGCCGCGCCGCCGTCCCCTTCTCCATCTCCAGCCT
CGGGGCTGTCCGCAGGGGGACGGCTGCCTTCGGGGGGGACGGGGCAGGGCGGGGTTCGGCTTCTGGCGTG
TGACCGGCGGGGTTTATATCTTCCCTTCTCTGTTCCTCCGCAGCCCCCAAGCTAGCTCGAGATGGTGAGC
AAGGGCGAGGAGGATAACATGGCCTCTCTCCCAGCGACACATGAGTTACACATCTTTGGCTCCATCAACG
GTGTGGACTTTGACATGGTGGGTCAGGGCACCGGCAATCCAAATGATGGTTATGAGGAGTTAAACCTGAA
GTCCACCAAGGGTGACCTCCAGTTCTCCCCCTGGATTCTGGTCCCTCATATCGGGTATGGCTTCCATCAG
TACCTGCCCTACCCTGACGGGATGTCGCCTTTCCAGGCCGCCATGGTAGATGGCTCCGGCTACCAAGTCC
ATCGCACAATGCAGTTTGAAGATGGTGCCTCCCTTACTGTTAACTACCGCTACACCTACGAGGGAAGCCA
CATCAAAGGAGAGGCCCAGGTGAAGGGGACTGGTTTCCCTGCTGACGGTCCTGTGATGACCAACTCGCTG
ACCGCTGCGGACTGGTGCAGGTCGAAGAAGACTTACCCCAACGACAAAACCATCATCAGTACCTTTAAGT
GGAGTTACACCACTGGAAATGGCAAGCGCTACCGGAGCACTGCGCGGACCACCTACACCTTTGCCAAGCC
AATGGCGGCTAACTATCTGAAGAACCAGCCGATGTACGTGTTCCGTAAGACGGAGCTCAAGCACTCCAAG
ACCGAGCTCAACTTCAAGGAGTGGCAAAAGGCCTTTACCGATGTGATGGGCATGGACGAGCTGTACAAGG
GAAGTTCAGGAGGTTCTAGTATGGTGGAAGCGGCGCCCGCAGGGTCCGGGCCACTGCGGAGGACTTTCCT
GGTCCCCGAGATCAAGTCTTTGGACCAGTACGATTTCTCTCGAGCCAAGGCGGCGGCGAGTCTGGCGTGG
GTGCTGCGGGCCGCATTCGGGGGAGCAGAGCATGTGCCTCCGGAGCTGTGGGAACCCTTCTACACCGATC
AGTACGCACAGGAGCACGTGAAGCCCCCAGTGACGCGGCTGCTGCTCTCTGCGGAACTATACTGTCGGGC
CTGGCGCCAGGCACTGCCACAGCTCGAGCCATCCCCCAGTCCCTCTGCTCTGTTGGCCTTGCTGGCGAGG
AGGGGCACGGTGCCTTCACTGCCTGAGCACCCAGTGCGCGAGGCTGACCTGAAACACCAGCCAATTCTCA
TGGGAGCCCACCTAGCTGTCATCGATGCTCTCATGGTTGCCTTCTCATTTGAGTGGACAAAGACACTACC
TGGTCCCTTGGCTCTGAGCAGCTTGGAGCACAAACTCCTTTTCTGGGTAGACACAACTGTTCGGCGGCTG
CAGGAGAAGACAGAACAAGAAGCAGCCCAGCGTGCATCTCCTGCAGCCCCTCTGGATGGGGCCTCTCCTG
CCCAGCCCTCGATTCGATATCGCAAGGACCGTGCCATTGCCCGAAGGGCTCCCTGCTTTCCAAATGTGAC
TACCCTTCAGGACCTGGCCAGTGGGGCAGCACTGGCTGCCACCATCCACTGCTATTGTCCCCAGCTATTA
CGACTTGAGGAGGTGTGCCTCAAGGACCCCATGTCTGTGGCAGACAGTCTATACAACCTCCAGCTGGTGC
AAGACTTCTGTGCCTCCCATCTTCCTCGAGGCTGCCCCCTGTCCCTTGAAGACTTGCTGTATGTCCCACC
ACCCCTCAAGGTCAACCTGGTGGTGCTGTTGGCTGAGATGTATATGTGCTTTGAGGTTCTGAAGCCTGAT
TTTGTGCAGGCCAAAGACTTGCCTGATGGACATGCTGTCTCCCCCCGGAATACAGAGACTGTTCCATCTC
AGAACAACAGTGGCAGCAGTTCTCCTGTCTTCAACTTCCGTCACCCACTTCTGTCACCTGGTGGTCCCCA
GTCTCCACTCCGAGGATCCACAGGCTCCCTGAAGTCCTCTCCATCAATGTCTCACATGGAGGCTCTTGGC
AAAGCCTGGAACCGTCAGCTTAGCCGTCCCCTCTCCCAGGCTGTGTCGTTCAGCACTCCCTTTGGCCTGG
ACAGCGATGTGGATGTCGTCATGGGAGATCCTGTCCTGCTCCGCTCCGTCAGCTCAGACAGTCTGGGTCC
TCCACGTCCTGTGTCAACATCATCCCGGAATTCTGCTCAGCCAGCCCCAGAATCTGGAGACCTACCCACG
ATTGAAGAGGCCCTGCAGATCATTCACAGTGCTGAGCCCCGACTGCTCCCTGATGGGGCTGCTGATGGCA
GTTTCTACCTCCATTCTCCTGAGGGTCTCTCCAAACCACCACTCTCCCCCTACCCTCCCGAAGGAGCCTC
AAAGCCGCTGTCTGATAGGCTCAACAAGGCGCCTATCTATATATCACACCCTGAGAACCCTTCAAAATCA
TCTCCCTGCTCAACAGGAGAGATACTGAAACCACCACCCCCATCCGAGGGTTCCCCCAAAGCTGTGGCTT
CATCCCCAGCAGCCAACAACTCCGAAGTGAAGATGACCAGTTTTGCTGAACGCAAGAAACAGCTGGTGAA
GGCTGAGGCTGAGTCAGGATTGGGGTCTCCAACATCCACCCCCGTAGCACCTGAGGCCTTGAGCTCAGAG
ATGAGTGAGCTGGGAGCCAGGCTGGAGGAGAAGCGCCGAGCCATAGAGGCACAGAAACGACGCATTGAGG
CAATCTTTGCCAAGCATAGGCAGAGGCTGGGCAAGAGCGCTTTCCTGCAGGTGCAGCCTCGGGAGGCTGC
AGGGGAGGCCGAGGAGGAAGCTGAGCTGGGCTCAGTTCCTGGTGGGGAACGGCCAGCAGGTGAGGGCCAG
GGTGAGCCGTCCTTACGGCACAAGTCAGTTACCTTCTCTCCAGACCTGGGCCCAGTGCCCCCAGAGGGAC
TTGGGGATTACAATAGAGCAGTCAGTAAGCTGAGTGCCGCTCTGAGCTCTCTGCAGCGGGACATGCAGAG
GCTCACAGACCAGCAACAGCGGCTTCTAGCCCCTCCAGAAGCTCCTGGACCTGCCCCACCACCTGCAGCC
TGGGTCATTCCTGGACCCGCCACTGGGCCTAAAGCAGCATCCCCCAGCCCTGCCCGTCGTGCCCCAGCTG
CCCGACGCAGCCCTGGGCCAGGCCCCAGCCCAACACCCCGTAGTCCAAAACATGCAAGGCCGGCAGAGCT
GAAGCTTGCACCTTTGACAAGGGTACTCACACCACCCCATGATGTAGACAGCCTCCCTCACCTACGCAAG
TTTTCACCCAGCCAGGTGCCTGTACAGACTCGCTCCTCTATCCTCCTGTCGGAGGGGACACCTCCCGAGG
AGCCCACCACCAAGCCTGCCCTCATTGAGATCCCTCTAGCCAGCCTGGGGGAGCCTGCTGCTGATGAGGA
AGGAGATGGGAGCCCCCCTGGGGCTGAGGATTCCTTAGAGGAAGAGGCATCTTCTGAGGGAGAGCCCCGA
TCAGGGCTTGGATTCTTTTATAAGGACGAAGACAAGCCTGAGGATGAGATGGCTCAGAAGCGAGCTAGCC
TGCTGGAGCGTCAGCAGAGGCGGGTAGAGGAAGCCCGGCGGCGCAAACAGTGGCAGGAGGCAGAGAAGGA
GCAGAAACGGGAGGAGGCCGCCAGGCTGGCTCAGGAGGCTCCAGGCTTGGCCTTTACAACTCCTGTTGTA
GCCTCTGCGGCTCCAGTGGCCACCTTGGCTCCTACTACCAGAGCCATGGCCCCAGCTGAGGAGGAGGTGG
GCCCCCGGCGGGGGGACTTCACAAGACTTGAGTATGAACGCCGGGCACAACTGAAACTGATGGATGACCT
TGATAAGGTGCTACGGCCCCGGGCCTCAGGGACCGGGGGACCAGGGCGGGGCGGGCGCAGGGCCACCCGG
CCACGCTCTGGTTGCTGTGATGACTCGGCCTTGGCACGAAGCCCAGCCCGCGGCCTGCTGGGTTCACGGC
TCAGCAAGGTCTATTCCCAGTCCACGCTGTCCCTATCTACGGTGGCCAACGAGGCTCCCAATAACCTTGG
TGTGAAGAGGCCCACCTCTCGGGCCCCTTCTCCATCAGGCCTCATGTCTCCAAGCCGCCTGCCTGGCAGT
CGAGAACGTGACTGGGAGAATGGAAGCAATGCATCCTCCCCAGCATCAGTGCCTGAGTACACAGGTCCCC
GGCTATACAAGGAACCCAGCGCCAAGTCTAACAAGTTTATCATCCACAATGCCTTGTCACACTGCTGCCT
GGCAGGCAAGGTGAATGAGCCCCAGAAGAACAGAATTCTAGAGGAAATCGAGAAAAGCAAGGCCAACCAC
TTCCTGATTCTCTTTCGGGACTCAAGCTGCCAGTTCCGGGCCCTCTACACTCTGTCTGGGGAGACAGAGG
AGCTATCGAGGCTGGCAGGCTATGGGCCTCGGACCGTCACTCCTGCCATGGTCGAAGGCATCTATAAGTA
CAACTCGGATCGCAAACGGTTCACCCAGATCCCTGCTAAAACCATGTCTATGAGTGTAGACGCCTTCACT
ATCCAGGGACACCTTTGGCAAAGCAAGAAGCCCACCACGCCCAAGAAGGGTGGCGGTACCCCCAAATAAA
AGCTTCGAATTCTGCAGTCG
Features (pLannotate 1.2.2; 17 found; start..end, strand, type, name):
     42..127     +  CDS            large T antigen (fragment): large T antigen from SV40 (simian virus 40)
    150..284     +  polyA_signal   SV40 poly(A) signal: SV40 polyadenylation signal
    322..338     -  protein_bind   lac operator: The lac repressor binds to the lac operator to inhibit transcription in E. coli. This inhibition can be relieved by adding lactose or isopropyl-β-D-thiogalactopyranoside (IPTG). lac repressor encoded by lacI
    346..376     -  promoter       lac promoter: promoter for the E. coli lac operon
    391..412     -  protein_bind   CAP binding site: CAP binding activates transcription in the presence of cAMP. E. coli catabolite activator protein
    425..517     -  CDS            lacI (fragment): lac repressor; lacI; The lac repressor binds to the lac operator to inhibit transcription in E. coli. This inhibition can be relieved by adding lactose or isopropyl-β-D-thiogalactopyranoside (IPTG).
    700..1288    -  rep_origin     ori: high-copy-number ColE1/pMB1/pBR322/pUC origin of replication
   1459..2319    -  CDS            AmpR: β-lactamase; bla; confers resistance to ampicillin, carbenicillin, and related antibiotics
   2320..2424    -  promoter       AmpR promoter: bla
   2519..2554    +  CDS            rop (fragment): Rop protein, which maintains plasmids at low copy number; rop
   2656..2755    +  misc_feature   bom (fragment): basis of mobility region from pBR322
   2761..2915    -  CDS            lacZα (fragment): LacZα fragment of β-galactosidase; lacZ fragment
   4715..4990    +  promoter       chicken β-actin promoter: No description available
   4991..5960    +  intron         chimeric intron: chimera between introns from chicken β-actin and rabbit β-globin
   6012..6719    +  CDS            mNeonGreen: mNeonGreen is a basic (constitutively fluorescent) green/yellow fluorescent protein published in 2013, derived from Branchiostoma lanceolatum. It is reported to be a very rapidly-maturing monomer with moderate acid sensitivity.
   6741..10496   +  CDS            Camsap3: CAMP3_MOUSE - Also known as Kiaa1543 From Mus musculus (Mouse).
  10500..23      +  misc_feature   MCS (fragment) (across the origin): multiple cloning site
