[The description below was written by a language model from this plasmid's Addgene catalogue record and pLannotate feature annotations shown in this document.]
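Description:
pBetaActin-mNeonGreen-CAMSAP3 is a mammalian expression plasmid built on a backbone recorded as P_actin. It is maintained in E. coli through a high-copy ColE1/pUC-type origin of replication and selected with ampicillin via the β-lactamase gene under its own promoter. The annotated sequence (about 10.5 kb, labelled as a partial NGS result) also carries cloning-vector remnants with no evident role in the construct's function: fragments of lacZα, lacI, rop and the pBR322 bom region, plus a lac promoter/operator and CAP binding site. No mammalian selection marker is annotated. This fits transient expression, although the region between the lacZα fragment and the promoter has no annotated features.

The expression cassette is driven by the chicken β-actin promoter followed by a chimeric chicken β-actin/rabbit β-globin intron, which generally improves transcript processing and expression. Downstream lies the coding sequence for mNeonGreen, a bright, rapidly maturing monomeric green/yellow fluorescent protein. A short gap separates it from the mouse Camsap3 coding sequence (also known as Nezha or Kiaa1543), an arrangement consistent with an N-terminally tagged fusion protein. A residual multiple cloning site, a small SV40 large T antigen fragment and the SV40 polyadenylation signal terminate the transcript. The insert was assembled by ligation-independent cloning.

CAMSAP3 binds microtubule minus ends, so the fusion acts as a live-imaging marker for them. The stated purpose is to track these labelled ends to measure microtubule retrograde flow, and the associated publication concerns the role of this flow in neuronal polarization.
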