Addgene plasmid #191322: pBetaActin-mNeonGreen-CAMSAP3
Purpose: Expresses the fluorescently labeled microtubule minus end marker CAMSAP3 to measure microtubule retrograde flow
Depositing lab: Frank Bradke. Depositing organization: Deutsches Zentrum fuer Neurodegenerative Erkrankungen (DZNE). Publication: Microtubule retrograde flow retains neuronal polarization in a fluctuating state. Schelski M, Bradke F. Sci Adv. 2022 Nov 4;8(44):eabo2336. doi: 10.1126/sciadv.abo2336. Epub 2022 Nov 4. PubMed 36332023.
Backbone
  Vector backbone: P_actin
  Vector type: Mammalian Expression
Growth in bacteria
  Bacterial resistance: Ampicillin, 100 μg/mL
  Growth temperature: 37°C
  Growth strain: DH5alpha
  Copy number: High Copy
Gene/Insert
  Gene/Insert name: mNeonGreen-CAMSAP3
  Species: M. musculus (mouse)
  Entrez Gene: Camsap3 (a.k.a. 2310057J16Rik, Kiaa1543, Nezha)
  Cloning method: Ligation Independent Cloning
Terms and licenses: Academic/Nonprofit Terms; Industry Terms: Not Available to Industry
How to cite: pBetaActin-mNeonGreen-CAMSAP3 was a gift from Frank Bradke (Addgene plasmid # 191322 ; http://n2t.net/addgene:191322 ; RRID:Addgene_191322)
